Addgene plasmid #201552: pAc5.1-V5-HisB-ObKHC-K282R-HaloTag
Purpose: Expresses Octopus kinesin-1 motor with K282R mutation with HaloTag in Drosophila S2 cells
Depositing lab: Joshua Rosenthal. Depositing organization: Marine Biological Laboratory. Publication: Temperature-dependent RNA editing in octopus extensively recodes the neural proteome. Birk MA, Liscovitch-Brauer N, Dominguez MJ, McNeme S, Yue Y, Hoff JD, Twersky I, Verhey KJ, Sutton RB, Eisenberg E, Rosenthal JJC. Cell. 2023 Jun 8;186(12):2544-2555.e13. doi: 10.1016/j.cell.2023.05.004. Epub 2023 Jun 8. PubMed 37295402.
Backbone
  Vector backbone: pAc5.1 V5-HisB
  Backbone size w/o insert (bp): 5329
  Total vector size (bp): 7912
  Vector type: Insect Expression
Growth in bacteria
  Bacterial resistance: Ampicillin, 100 μg/mL
  Growth temperature: 37°C
  Growth strain: DH5alpha
  Copy number: High Copy
Gene/Insert
  Gene/Insert name: Kinesin-1 (alt name: KIF5)
  Species: Octopus bimaculoides
  Insert size (bp): 2580
  Mutation: changed lysine 282 to arginine (numbering based off native gene), codon optimized for Drosophila expression
  GenBank ID: XP_014767912
  Promoter: Ac5
  Tag / fusion protein: HaloTag (C terminal on insert)
  Cloning method: Gibson Cloning
  Sequencing primers: 5′ AGCCAGCAGTCGTCTAATC; 3′ CATTCTAGTTGTGGTTTGTCC
Terms and licenses: Academic/Nonprofit Terms; Industry Terms: Not Available to Industry
How to cite: pAc5.1-V5-HisB-ObKHC-K282R-HaloTag was a gift from Joshua Rosenthal (Addgene plasmid # 201552 ; http://n2t.net/addgene:201552 ; RRID:Addgene_201552)
