[The description below was written by a language model from this plasmid's Addgene catalogue record and pLannotate feature annotations shown in this document.]
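Description:
pAc5.1-V5-HisB-ObKHC-K282R-HaloTag is an insect expression plasmid built on the pAc5.1 V5-HisB backbone for producing a tagged octopus kinesin-1 motor in Drosophila S2 cells. In bacteria it is maintained as a high-copy plasmid through a ColE1/pUC-type origin and selected with ampicillin via the β-lactamase gene and its own promoter. The annotation also picks up short fragments of a tetracycline resistance gene and SV40 large T antigen, which are backbone remnants rather than functional units. No insect-cell selection marker is annotated.

The payload is driven by the Drosophila actin 5C (Ac5) promoter, a strong constitutive promoter in S2 cells, and terminated by an SV40 polyadenylation signal. The insert is kinesin-1 (KIF5) heavy chain from Octopus bimaculoides, codon optimized for Drosophila and carrying a lysine-to-arginine substitution at position 282 (native gene numbering). The automated annotation labels this region as a fragment of squid kinesin heavy chain, reflecting homology to the closest database entry rather than the true source species. The annotated coding span of about 1.7 kb is consistent with the motor-containing portion of the protein rather than a full-length heavy chain, though the record does not define the boundaries. It is followed directly by HaloTag, annotated as the bacterial haloalkane dehalogenase dhaA from which it was engineered, giving a C-terminal fusion that can be covalently labelled with chloroalkane ligands such as fluorescent dyes. A backbone V5 epitope lies downstream, but the record does not state whether it is in frame with the fusion.

The associated publication concerns temperature-dependent RNA editing that recodes octopus neural proteins, so K282R presumably represents such a recoding event, expressed for comparison of motor behaviour with other variants.
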