Features (pLannotate 1.2.2; 10 found; start..end, strand, type, name):
     50..2559    +  promoter       Ac5 promoter: Drosophila melanogaster actin 5C promoter
   2601..4298    +  CDS            KINH_DORPE (fragment): Experimental evidence at protein level: Swiss-Prot protein existence level 1. Kinesin is a microtubule-associated force-producing protein that may play a role in organelle transport. From Doryteuthis pealeii (Longfin inshore squid) (Loligo pealeii).
   4290..5168    +  CDS            dhaA: DHAA_PSEPV - Experimental evidence at protein level: Swiss-Prot protein existence level 1. Catalyzes hydrolytic cleavage of carbon-halogen bonds in halogenated aliphatic compounds, leading to the formation of the corresponding primary alcohols, halide ions and protons. Has a broad substrate specificity, as it is able to dehalogenate mono- and di- chlorinated and brominated alkanes (up to at least C10), and the two isomers of 1,3-dichloropropene to 3-chloroallyl alcohol; the highest activity was found with 1,2-dibromoethane, while no activity was observed with the analog 1,2-dichloroethane. Fro
   5188..5229    +  CDS            V5 tag: epitope tag from simian virus 5
   5329..5463    -  polyA_signal   SV40 poly(A) signal: SV40 polyadenylation signal
   5486..5570    -  CDS            large T antigen (fragment): large T antigen from SV40 (simian virus 40)
   5571..6018    +  CDS            TcR (fragment): tetracycline efflux protein; tet; confers resistance to tetracycline
   6064..6652    -  rep_origin     ori: high-copy-number ColE1/pMB1/pBR322/pUC origin of replication
   6823..7683    -  CDS            AmpR: β-lactamase; bla; confers resistance to ampicillin, carbenicillin, and related antibiotics
   7684..7788    -  promoter       AmpR promoter: bla
>Addgene plasmid #201552 | pAc5.1-V5-HisB-ObKHC-K282R-HaloTag | addgene full sequence | sequence record 414437 | Addgene NGS Result
GAATTAATTCTATATTCTAAAAACACAAATGATACTTCTAAAAAAAAATCATGAATGGCATCAACTCTGA
ATCAAATCTTTGCAGATGCACCTACTTCTCATTTCCACTGTCACATCATTTTTCCAGATCTCGCTGCCTG
TTATGTGGCCCACAAACCAAGACACGTTTTATGGCCATTAAAGCTGGCTGATCGTCGCCAAACACCAAAT
ACATAATGAATATGTACACATTCGAGAAAGAAGCGATCAAAGAAGCGTCTTCGGGCGGAGTAGGAGAATG
CGGAGGAGAAGGAGAACGAGCTGATCTAGTATCTCTCCACAATCCAATGCCAACTGACCAACTGGCCATA
TTCGGAGCAATTTGAAGCCAATTTCCATCGCCTGGCGATCGCTCCATTCTTGGCTATATGTTTTTCACCG
TTACCCGGGGCCATTTTCAAAGACTCGTCGGCAAGATAAGATTGTGTCACTCGCTGTCTCTCTTCATTTG
TCGAAGAATGCTGAGGAATTTCGCGATGACGTCGGCGAGTATTTTGAAGAATGAGAATAATTTGTATTTA
TACGAAAATCAGTTAGTGGAATTTTCTACAAAAACATGTTATCTATAGATAATTTTGTTGCAAAATATGT
TGACTATGACAAAGATTGTATGTATATACCTTTAATGTATTCTCATTTTCTTATGTATTTATAATGGCAA
TGATGATACTGATGATATTTTAAGATGATGCCAGACCAAAAGGCTTGAATTTCTGCGTCTTTTGCCGAAC
GCAGTGCATGTGCAATTGTTGTTTTTTGGAATATTCAATTTTCGGACTGTCCGCTTTGATTTCAGTTTCT
TGGCTTATTCAAAAAGCAAAGTAAAGCCAAAAAAGCGAGATGGCAATACCAAATGCGGCAAAACGGTAGT
GGAAGGAAAGGGGTGCGGGGCAGCGGAAGGAAGGGTGGGGCGGGGCGTGGCGGGGTCTGTGGCTGGGCGC
GACGTCACCGACGTTGGAGCCACTCCTTTGACCATGTGTGCGTGTGTGTATTATTCGTGTCTCGCCACTC
GCCGGTTGTTTTTTTCTTTTTATGCTGCGCTCTCTCTAGCGCCATCTCGCTTACGCATGCTCAACGCACC
GCATGTTGCCGTTTCCTTTTATGCGTCATTTTGGCTCGAAATAGGCAATTATTTAAACAAAGATTAGTCA
ACGAAAACGCTAAAATAAATAAGTCTACAATATGGTTACTTATTGCCATGTGTGTGCAGCCAACGATAGC
AACAAAAGCAACAACACAGGTGGCTTTCCCTCTTTCACTTTTTGTTTGCAAGCCGCGTGCGAGCAAGACG
GCACGACCGGCAAACGCAATTACGCTGACAAAGAGCAGACGAAGTTTTGGCGAAAAACATCAAGGCGCCT
GATACGAATGCATTTGCAATAACAATTGCGATATTTAATATTGTTTATGAAGCTGTTTGACTTCAAAACA
CACAAAAAAAAAAATAAAACAAATTATTTGAAAGAGAATTAGGAATCGGACGCTTATCGTTAGGGTAACA
ACAAGAAATGCTTACTGAGTCACAGCCTCTGGAAAACTGCCGCAAGCCAGAGAGAGAGAGAAAAAGAGGG
AGAGCAGCTTAGACCGCATGTGCTTGTGTGTGAGGCGTCTCTCTCTTCGTCTCTGTTGCGCAAACGCATA
GACTGCACTGAAAAAATCGATTACCTATTTTTTATGAATGAATATTTGCACTATTACTATTCAAAACTAT
TAAGATAGCAATCACATTCAATAGCCAAATACTATACCACCTGAGCGATGCAACGAAATGATCAATTTGA
GCAAAAATGCTGCATATTTAGGACGGCATCATTATAGAAATGCTTCTTGCTGTGTACTTTTCTCTCGTCT
GGCAGCTGTTTCGCCGTTATTGTTAAAACCGGCTTAAGTTAGGTGTGTTTTCTACGACTAGTGAATGCCC
TACTAGAAGATGTGTGTTGCACAAAATGTCCCTGGAATAACCAATTTGAAGTGCAGATAGCAGTAAACGT
AAGCTAATATGAATATTATTTAACTGTAATGTTTTAATATCGCTGGACATTACTAATAAACCCACTATAA
ACACATGTACATATGTATGTTTTGGCATACAATGAGTAGTTGGGGAAAAAATGTGTAAAAGCACCGTGAC
CATCACAGCATAAAGATAACCAGCTGAAGTATCGAATATGAGTAACCCCCAAATTGAATCACATGCCGCA
ACTGATAGGACCCATGGAAGTACACTCTTCATGGCGATATACAAGACACACACAAGCACGAACACCCAGT
TGCGGAGGAAATTCTCCGTAAATGAAAACCCAATCGGCGAACAATTCATACCCATATATGGTAAAAGTTT
TGAACGCGACTTGAGAGCGGAGAGCATTGCGGCTGATAAGGTTTTAGCGCTAAGCGGGCTTTATAAAACG
GGCTGCGGGACCAGTTTTCATATCACTACCGTTTGAGTTCTTGTGCTGTGTGGATACTCCTCCCGACACA
AAGCCGCTCCATCAGCCAGCAGTCGTCTAATCCAGAGACCCCGGATCGGGGTACCTACTAGTCCAGTGTG
GTGGATCAACATGGATGCATCTTCAGAATGCAATATTAAAGTCATATGCCGGGTGAGACCTCTCAATGAT
GCAGAAGAGCGAGCAGGCTCCAAGTTTATACTCAAATTTCCTACCGATGATTCTATAAGTATAGCTGGTA
AAGTGTTCGTTTTTGATAAAGTGCTCAAGCCAAACGTAAGTCAAGAGTACGTCTACAATGTTGGCGCACA
GCCGATTGTGGCTGATGTCCTTAGTGGATATAACGGGACTATTTTCGCCTACGGTCAAACCAGTTCCGGA
AAGACGCACACAATGGAAGGAGTCCTTGATAAACCGTCTATGCACGGCATCATTCCGCGCATAGTTCAGG
ACATATTCAATTATATATACGGGATGGATGAGAACCTAGAGTTCCACATAAAGATTTCCTACTATGAAAT
ATACTTGGATAAAATAAGAGATCTCCTCGATGTAACTAAAACGAACTTGTCAGTGCACGAGGACAAAAAT
CGCGTACCGTATGTCAAGGGAGCCACTGAGAGATTTGTCAGTAGCCCGGAGGAGGTTATGGAAGTTATTG
ATGAGGGTAAAAATAACCGGCATGTCGCTGTAACCAACATGAACGAGCACAGTTCAAGGTCTCACTCCGT
GTTTTTGATCAACGTAAAACAGGAGAACGTCGAAACGCAAAAGAAACTTTCCGGAAAACTGTACCTTGTG
GACCTTGCCGGATCAGAAAAGGTGTCTAAAACGGGCGCGGAAGGAGCGGTTCTCGACGAGGCAAAAAACA
TTAATAAGAGTCTTAGCGCACTGGGGAATGTTATCAGCGCGCTCGCTGATGGGAACAAGAGCCATGTCCC
CTACCGAGATAGTAGACTGACGCGGATCTTGCAAGAATCTCTTGGAGGCAATGCAAGGACAACCATGGTC
ATATGCTGTAGTCCTGCTTCCTACAATGAAAGCGAAACCAAATCAACACTCCTGTTCGGTCAAAGGGCGA
AAACTATCAAGAATGTTGTCAGTGTAAACGAAGAATTGACGGCCGACGAGTGGAAGCGCAGATATGAGAA
GGAAAAGGAGAAATGCACGAAATTGAAAGCTACGCTCGCCAGACTTGAATCTGAACTGCAAAAATGGCGA
ACAGGCCAACCCGTATCTGTTGATGACCAGGTGGATCTCAAGGCTGATATACCTGCGGAATCCCCCGCGA
CAAGTACCACATCCTTGGCTGGGAATATGGTGGTATCAATGAATGAAGGAGACCGCTCACAACTGGAGGA
GGAGCGATTGAAGCTGTATCAGCAACTCGACGACAAGGATGACGAGATCAATAATCAGAGCCAGCTCATA
GAGAAATTGAATGAACAAATGATGGAGCAAGAAGAACTCATATCCCAATCACGGAAGGATTACGAGAATC
TTCAGCAAGAGATGAGCCGAATCCAGAGCGACAATGAGTCTGCTAAGGACGAAGTGAAAGAAGTGCTGCA
AGCATTGGAGGAATTGGCGATGAACTATGACCAAAAGTCCCAGGAAGTGGAAAACAAGAATAAGGAGAAT
GAGAATCTCTCCGATGAGTTGTCCCAAAAACTTAGTACCCTTAATTCACTCCAGAATGAACTGGATCAAC
TAAAGGACAGCAGTATGCATCACCGCAAGCGCGTGACCGACATGATGATCAACCTTCTCAAGGACCTGGG
AGATGGAGGTGGAGGTTCAATGGCGGAAATAGGCACGGGCTTTCCGTTTGACCCTCACTACGTTGAGGTA
CTTGGGGAACGGATGCATTACGTAGATGTAGGGCCAAGAGACGGGACGCCGGTACTCTTCCTGCACGGGA
ATCCAACGAGCAGCTACGTGTGGAGAAATATCATCCCGCATGTCGCCCCGACTCATAGGTGTATAGCTCC
AGATTTGATTGGCATGGGAAAATCAGATAAACCTGATCTTGGTTACTTTTTTGACGACCATGTGAGGTTT
ATGGACGCATTCATAGAGGCGCTTGGTCTCGAGGAGGTTGTACTTGTCATACATGACTGGGGTTCTGCAC
TCGGCTTCCACTGGGCAAAGCGCAATCCTGAAAGGGTAAAAGGCATCGCATTTATGGAGTTTATTCGGCC
TATTCCCACGTGGGATGAATGGCCGGAATTTGCTAGAGAGACGTTTCAGGCATTTCGCACCACGGATGTA
GGGCGGAAACTTATTATTGACCAAAATGTATTCATAGAGGGGACTCTTCCGATGGGTGTTGTGAGGCCGC
TTACTGAGGTGGAAATGGATCACTATAGAGAGCCTTTCCTTAATCCAGTCGACCGAGAGCCTCTGTGGCG
GTTCCCCAATGAACTTCCCATAGCGGGAGAACCGGCCAACATTGTCGCGCTGGTCGAGGAATACATGGAC
TGGCTGCATCAGAGCCCCGTACCAAAATTGTTGTTTTGGGGAACGCCAGGGGTGCTGATACCTCCCGCAG
AGGCGGCCAGACTCGCGAAATCCCTCCCCAATTGTAAAGCCGTTGATATAGGGCCCGGTTTGAATCTTTT
GCAAGAGGATAATCCAGATTTGATAGGTTCTGAGATTGCGAGATGGTTGAGCACACTGGAAATCTCAGGC
TAACGAAGGTAAGCCTATCCCTAACCCTCTCCTCGGTCTCGATTCTACGCGTACCGGTCATCATCACCAT
CACCATTGAGTTTAAACCCGCTGATCAGCCTCGACTGTGCCTTCTAAGGCCTGAGCTCGCTGATCAGCCT
CGATCGAGGATCCAGACATGATAAGATACATTGATGAGTTTGGACAAACCACAACTAGAATGCAGTGAAA
AAAATGCTTTATTTGTGAAATTTGTGATGCTATTGCTTTATTTGTAACCATTATAAGCTGCAATAAACAA
GTTAACAACAACAATTGCATTCATTTTATGTTTCAGGTTCAGGGGGAGGTGTGGGAGGTTTTTTAAAGCA
AGTAAAACCTCTACAAATGTGGTATGGCTGATTATGATCAGTCGACCGATGCCCTTGAGAGCCTTCAACC
CAGTCAGCTCCTTCCGGTGGGCGCGGGGCATGACTATCGTCGCCGCACTTATGACTGTCTTCTTTATCAT
GCAACTCGTAGGACAGGTGCCGGCAGCGCTCTGGGTCATTTTCGGCGAGGACCGCTTTCGCTGGAGCGCG
ACGATGATCGGCCTGTCGCTTGCGGTATTCGGAATCTTGCACGCCCTCGCTCAAGCCTTCGTCACTGGTC
CCGCCACCAAACGTTTCGGCGAGAAGCAGGCCATTATCGCCGGCATGGCGGCCGACGCGCTGGGCTACGT
CTTGCTGGCGTTCGCGACGCGAGGCTGGATGGCCTTCCCCATTATGATTCTTCTCGCTTCCGGCGGCATC
GGGATGCCCGCGTTGCAGGCCATGCTGTCCAGGCAGGTAGATGACGACCATCAGGGACAGCTTCAAGGCC
AGCAAAAGGCCAGGAACCGTAAAAAGGCCGCGTTGCTGGCGTTTTTCCATAGGCTCCGCCCCCCTGACGA
GCATCACAAAAATCGACGCTCAAGTCAGAGGTGGCGAAACCCGACAGGACTATAAAGATACCAGGCGTTT
CCCCCTGGAAGCTCCCTCGTGCGCTCTCCTGTTCCGACCCTGCCGCTTACCGGATACCTGTCCGCCTTTC
TCCCTTCGGGAAGCGTGGCGCTTTCTCATAGCTCACGCTGTAGGTATCTCAGTTCGGTGTAGGTCGTTCG
CTCCAAGCTGGGCTGTGTGCACGAACCCCCCGTTCAGCCCGACCGCTGCGCCTTATCCGGTAACTATCGT
CTTGAGTCCAACCCGGTAAGACACGACTTATCGCCACTGGCAGCAGCCACTGGTAACAGGATTAGCAGAG
CGAGGTATGTAGGCGGTGCTACAGAGTTCTTGAAGTGGTGGCCTAACTACGGCTACACTAGAAGGACAGT
ATTTGGTATCTGCGCTCTGCTGAAGCCAGTTACCTTCGGAAAAAGAGTTGGTAGCTCTTGATCCGGCAAA
CAAACCACCGCTGGTAGCGGTGGTTTTTTTGTTTGCAAGCAGCAGATTACGCGCAGAAAAAAAGGATCTC
AAGAAGATCCTTTGATCTTTTCTACGGGGTCTGACGCTCAGTGGAACGAAAACTCACGTTAAGGGATTTT
GGTCATGAGATTATCAAAAAGGATCTTCACCTAGATCCTTTTAAATTAAAAATGAAGTTTTAAATCAATC
TAAAGTATATATGAGTAAACTTGGTCTGACAGTTACCAATGCTTAATCAGTGAGGCACCTATCTCAGCGA
TCTGTCTATTTCGTTCATCCATAGTTGCCTGACTCCCCGTCGTGTAGATAACTACGATACGGGAGGGCTT
ACCATCTGGCCCCAGTGCTGCAATGATACCGCGAGACCCACGCTCACCGGCTCCAGATTTATCAGCAATA
AACCAGCCAGCCGGAAGGGCCGAGCGCAGAAGTGGTCCTGCAACTTTATCCGCCTCCATCCAGTCTATTA
ATTGTTGCCGGGAAGCTAGAGTAAGTAGTTCGCCAGTTAATAGTTTGCGCAACGTTGTTGCCATTGCTGC
AGGCATCGTGGTGTCACGCTCGTCGTTTGGTATGGCTTCATTCAGCTCCGGTTCCCAACGATCAAGGCGA
GTTACATGATCCCCCATGTTGTGCAAAAAAGCGGTTAGCTCCTTCGGTCCTCCGATCGTTGTCAGAAGTA
AGTTGGCCGCAGTGTTATCACTCATGGTTATGGCAGCACTGCATAATTCTCTTACTGTCATGCCATCCGT
AAGATGCTTTTCTGTGACTGGTGAGTACTCAACCAAGTCATTCTGAGAATAGTGTATGCGGCGACCGAGT
TGCTCTTGCCCGGCGTCAACACGGGATAATACCGCGCCACATAGCAGAACTTTAAAAGTGCTCATCATTG
GAAAACGTTCTTCGGGGCGAAAACTCTCAAGGATCTTACCGCTGTTGAGATCCAGTTCGATGTAACCCAC
TCGTGCACCCAACTGATCTTCAGCATCTTTTACTTTCACCAGCGTTTCTGGGTGAGCAAAAACAGGAAGG
CAAAATGCCGCAAAAAAGGGAATAAGGGCGACACGGAAATGTTGAATACTCATACTCTTCCTTTTTCAAT
ATTATTGAAGCATTTATCAGGGTTATTGTCTCATGAGCGGATACATATTTGAATGTATTTAGAAAAATAA
ACAAATAGGGGTTCCGCGCACATTTCCCCGAAAAGTGCCACCTGACGTCTAAGAAACCATTATTATCATG
ACATTAACCTATAAAAATAGGCGTATCACGAGGCCCTTTCGTCTTCAA
